>Addgene plasmid #235113 | VN1316 pB2Hws_v30_pLWeakRBS_TIR371_cI-Asf1B+rpoA-IP4_Ddcm_eGFP-wcKanR | addgene full sequence | sequence record 474977 | Addgene NGS Result
GGCAGCATCACCCGACGCACTTTGCGCCGAATAAATACCTGTGACGGAAGATCACTTCGCAGAATAAATA
AATCCTGGTGTCCCTGTTGATACCGGGAAGCCCTGGGCCAACTTTTGGCGAAAATGAGACGTTGATCGGC
ACGTAAGAGGTTCCAACTTTCACCATAATGAAATAAGATCACTACCGGGCGTATTTTTTGAGTTATCGAG
ATTTTCAGGAGCTAAGGAAGCTAAAATGGAGAAAAAAATCACTGGATATACCACCGTTGATATATCCCAA
TGGCATCGTAAAGAACATTTTGAGGCATTTCAGTCAGTTGCTCAATGTACCTATAACCAGACCGTTCAGC
TGGATATTACGGCCTTTTTAAAGACCGTAAAGAAAAATAAGCACAAGTTTTATCCGGCCTTTATTCACAT
TCTTGCCCGCCTGATGAATGCTCATCCGGAATTCCGTATGGCAATGAAAGACGGTGAGCTGGTGATATGG
GATAGTGTTCACCCTTGTTACACCGTTTTCCATGAGCAAACTGAAACGTTTTCATCGCTCTGGAGTGAAT
ACCACGACGATTTCCGGCAGTTTCTACACATATATTCGCAAGATGTGGCGTGTTACGGTGAAAACCTGGC
CTATTTCCCTAAAGGGTTTATTGAGAATATGTTTTTCGTCTCAGCCAATCCCTGGGTGAGTTTCACCAGT
TTTGATTTAAACGTGGCCAATATGGACAACTTCTTCGCCCCCGTTTTCACCATGGGCAAATATTATACGC
AAGGCGACAAGGTGCTGATGCCGCTGGCGATTCAGGTTCATCATGCCGTTTGTGATGGCTTCCATGTCGG
CAGAATGCTTAATGAATTACAACAGTACTGCGATGAGTGGCAGGGCGGGGCGTAATTTTTTTAAGGCAGT
TATTGGTGCCCTTAAACGCCTGGTTGCTACGCCTGAATAAGTGATAATAAGCGGATGAATGGCAGAAATT
CGAAAGCAAATTCGACCCGGTCGTCGGTTCAGGGCAGGGTCGTTAAATAGCCGCTTATGTCTATTGCTGG
TTTACCGGTTTATTGACTACCGGAAGCAGTGTGACCGTGTGCTTCTCAAATGCCTGAGGCCAGTTTGCTC
AGGCTCTCCCCGTGGAGGTAATAATTGACGATATGATCATTTATTCTGCCTCCCAGAGCCTGATAAAAAC
GGTTAGCGCTTCGTTAATACAGATGTAGGTGTTCCACAGGGTAGCCAGCAGCATCCTGCGATGCAGATCT
GTAAGGTAAGAGCTCTTATCAGTTATCCCAATTGATATGGAAGCGGGTAACACGCGGATTGGATGCCAGA
ATGTTGCGTTGCAGCTGACTAAAATCCGGTTTCATCGGCGGATTTTCACGCAGTTCCGGGTTCAGGTATT
CATTGTTAACGTAATAACCCACGCGGATGAATTCCTGGCCGTGATACGTGCAGGTAATCAGAACCACCGT
GACACCAACTGCGTCGGTTTCCGGAATCAGCGACGGGTTCGGAGCATCTGCTTGGAAAACAAACATATGA
CGACCTGCCGGGACCGGGCCCACCAGGACTGAGTCCAGGATCTGATCAAATTCTTCAGATTCCGCGCTGC
CCACATAGATAATTTTCCATTCCAGGTCATCGGCCAGCGCTTCGGAACATTCAAACGAGATTTCAAAGCG
GAACGGGCTATGGAACGGGGACGGATTTTCCAGCACTGCCACATTCAGCACCGAGACTTTCGCCATTGCG
GTACCGCCAAACGTCTCTTCAGGCCACTGACTAGCGATAACTTTCCCCACAACGGAACAACTCTCATTGC
ATGGGATCATTGGGTACTGTGGGTTTAGTGGTTGTAAAAACACCTGACCGCTATCCCTGATCAGTTTCTT
GAAGGTAAACTCATCACCCCCAAGTCTGGCTATGCAGAAATCACCTGGCTCAACAGCCTGCTCAGGGTCA
ACGAGAATTAACATTCCGTCAGGAAAGCTTGGCTTGGAGCCTGTTGGTGCGGTCATGGAATTACCTTCAA
CCTCAAGCCAGAATGCAGAATCACTGGCTTTTTTGGTTGTGCTTACCCATCTCTCCGCATCACCTTTGGT
AAAGGTTCTAAGCTCAGGTGAGAACATCCCTGCCTGAACATGAGAAAAAACAGGGTACTCATACTCACTT
CTAAGTGACGGCTGCATACTAACCGCTTCATACATCTCGTAGATTTCTCTGGCGATTGAAGGGCTAAATT
CTTCAACGCTAACTTTGAGAATTTTTGCAAGCAATGCGGCGTTATAAGCATTTAATGCATTGATGCCATT
AAATAAAGCACCAACGCCTGACTGCCCCATCCCCATCTTGTCTGCGACAGACGGCTGGGATAAGCCAAGT
TCATTTTTCTTTTTTTCATAAATTGCTTTAAGGCGACGTGCGTCCTCAAGCTGCTCTTGTGTTAATGGTT
TCTTTTTTGTGCTCATTATATGACCTAGCGAGCTGGTCTACTTAAGTGCTAGCAGTATCTCTATCACTGA
TAGGGATGTCAAGCGCGCTTGAAGAGATAAATTGCACTGAAATCTAGATGTCTCCAGACCGCTAGTAGAC
GAGTCCATGTCTCGAGAGCGAGGCTCTTCAAGCTCGCAAAATTGCTCTTCAAGCTCGCAAAAAACCCCGC
CCCTGACAGGGCGGGGTTTTTTCGCGTTCGATCCCGCGAAATTTAATTAACCAACACCGCCAGAGATACA
TTAGGCACCGGCGGCTTGACACTTTATGCTTCCGGCTCGGATACTGTGTGGAATTGAAAGAGGAACGTAC
GATGGTCAGTAAAGGCGAAGAGTTGTTTACGGGTGTAGTACCGATTTTAGTGGAACTCGATGGAGATGTG
AATGGGCATAAATTTTCGGTTTCAGGTGAAGGTGAAGGAGATGCCACCTATGGCAAACTGACGCTGAAGT
TCATCTGTACGACAGGCAAACTGCCTGTTCCGTGGCCAACACTGGTTACTACGCTGACCTATGGCGTTCA
ATGCTTTTCGCGTTATCCGGACCACATGAAACAGCATGACTTCTTTAAATCCGCGATGCCTGAAGGTTAC
GTACAAGAACGCACCATCTTCTTCAAAGATGACGGGAACTACAAAACCCGTGCAGAGGTCAAATTTGAGG
GTGACACCCTTGTGAATCGGATTGAGCTGAAAGGCATTGACTTTAAAGAAGATGGCAACATTCTGGGTCA
TAAACTGGAGTACAACTACAACAGCCATAACGTGTATATCATGGCGGACAAACAGAAGAATGGGATCAAA
GTGAATTTCAAGATTCGCCACAACATTGAAGATGGTAGTGTGCAGTTAGCCGACCACTATCAGCAGAATA
CCCCGATTGGCGATGGCCCAGTCTTGCTGCCGGATAATCATTACCTTAGCACCCAATCTGCGTTAAGCAA
AGATCCCAACGAAAAGCGCGATCACATGGTCCTCCTGGAATTTGTGACTGCTGCAGGCATCACTTTGGGT
ATGGATGAACTGTATAAGTGAAATTCCTGGTCCAGGAATTTCACATATTCAACGGGAAACGTCTTGCTCT
AGGCCGCGATTAAATTCCAACATGGATGCTGATTTATATGGGTATAAATGGGCTCGCGATAATGTCGGGC
AATCAGGTGCGACAATCTATCGATTGTATGGGAAGCCCGATGCGCCAGAGTTGTTTCTGAAACATGGCAA
AGGTAGCGTTGCCAATGATGTTACAGATGAGATGGTCAGACTAAACTGGCTGACGGAATTTATGCCTCTT
CCGACCATCAAGCATTTTATCCGTACTCCTGATGATGCATGGTTACTCACCACTGCGATCCCCGGGAAAA
CAGCATTCCAGGTATTAGAAGAATATCCTGATTCAGGTGAAAATATTGTTGATGCGCTGGCAGTGTTCCT
GCGCCGGTTGCATTCGATTCCTGTTTGTAATTGTCCTTTTAACAGCGATCGCGTATTTCGTCTCGCTCAG
GCGCAATCACGAATGAATAACGGTTTGGTTGATGCGAGTGATTTTGATGACGAGCGTAATGGCTGGCCTG
TTGAACAAGTCTGGAAAGAAATGCATAAACTTTTGCCATTCTCACCGGATTCAGTCGTCACTCATGGTGA
TTTCTCACTTGATAACCTTATTTTTGACGAGGGGAAATTAATAGGTTGTATTGATGTTGGACGAGTCGGA
ATCGCAGACCGATACCAGGATCTTGCCATCCTATGGAACTGCCTCGGTGAGTTTTCTCCTTCATTACAGA
AACGGCTTTTTCAAAAATATGGTATTGATAATCCTGATATGAATAAATTGCAGTTTCATTTGATGCTCGA
TGAGTTTTTCTAAGACTAGTGAATTAATTCATGAGCGGATACATATTTGAATGTATTTAGAAAAATAAAC
AAATAGGGGTTCCGCGCACATTTCCCCGAAAAGTGCCACCTAAATTGTAAGCGTTAATATTTTGTTAAAA
TTCGCGTTAAATTTTTGTTAAATCAGCTCATTTTTTAACCAATAGGCCGAAATCGGCAAAATCCCTTATA
AATCAAAAGAATAGACCGAGATAGGGT
[37 nt withheld, positions 4578-4614]
AAAGAACGTGGACTCCAACGTCAAAGG
[49 nt withheld, positions 4642-4690]
T
[41 nt withheld, positions 4692-4732]
T
[49 nt withheld, positions 4734-4782]
G
[122 nt withheld, positions 4784-4905]
AGATCTAAATAATAAAAAAGCCGGATTAATAATCTGGCTTTTTATATTCTCTCTCTAGTATATAAACGCA
GAAAGGCCCACCCGAAGGTGAGCCAGTGTGACGAACCCCCGCCTCAGAGTGGGAAAGCTAGAAATATTTT
ATCTGATTAATAAGATGATCTTCTTGAGATCGTTTTGGTCTGCGCGTAATCTCTTGCTCTGAAAACGAAA
AAACCGCCTTGCAGGGCGGTTTTTCGAAGGTTCTCTGAGCTACCAACTCTTTGAACCGAGGTAACTGGCT
TGGAGGAGCGCAGTCACCAAAACTTGTCCTTTCAGTTTAGCCTTAACCGGCGCATGACTTCAAGACTAAC
TCCTCTAAATCAATTACCAGTGGCTGCTGCCAGTGGTGCTTTTGCATGTCTTTCCGGGTTGGACTCAAGA
CGATAGTTACCGGATAAGGCGCAGCGGTCGGACTGAACGGGGGGTTCGTGCATACAGTCCAGCTTGGAGC
GAACTGCCTACCCGGAACTGAGTGTCAGGCGTGGAATGAGACAAACGCGGCCATAACAGCGGAATGACAC
CGGTAAACCGAAAGGCAGGAACAGGAGAGCGCACGAGGGAGCCGCCAGGGGGAAACGCCTGGTATCTTTA
TAGTCCTGTCGGGTTTCGCCACCACTGATTTGAGCGTCAGATTTCGTGATGCTTGTCAGGGGGGCGGAGC
CTATGGAAAAACGGCTTTGCCGCGGCCCTCTCACTTCCCTGTTAAGTATCTTCCTGGCATCTTCCAGGAA
ATCTCCGCCCCGTTCGTAAGCCATTTCCGCTCTCCGCAGTCGAACGACCGAGCGTAGCGAGTCAGTGCGA
ACGATCAAAAATAAGTGCCTTCCCATCAAAAAAATATTGACAACATAAAAAACTTTGTGTTATACTTGTA
ACGCTACATGGAGATTAACTCAATCTAGCTAGAGAGGCTTTACACTTTATGCTTCCGGCTCGTATAATGT
GTGGAATTGTGAGCGGATAACAATTTCACACAGGAAACAGCTATGACCATGATTACGGATTCACTGGAAC
TCTAGACCAAAGAGAGGACACAATGCAGGGTTCTGTGACAGAGTTTCTAAAACCGCGCCTGGTTGATATC
GAGCAAGTGAGTTCGACGCACGCCAAGGTGACCCTTGAGCCTTTAGAGCGTGGCTTTGGCCATACTCTGG
GTAACGCACTGCGCCGTATTCTGCTCTCATCGATGCCGGGTTGCGCGGTGACCGAGGTTGAGATTGATGG
TGTACTACATGAGTACAGCACCAAAGAAGGCGTTCAGGAAGATATCCTGGAAATCCTGCTCAACCTGAAA
GGGCTGGCGGTGAGAGTTCAGGGCAAAGATGAAGTTATTCTTACCTTGAATAAATCTGGCATTGGCCCTG
TGACTGCAGCCGATATCACCCACGACGGTGATGTCGAAATCGTCAAGCCGCAGCACGTGATCTGCCACCT
GACCGATGAGAACGCGTCTATTAGCATGCGTATCAAAGTTCAGCGCGGTCGTGGTTATGTGCCGGCTTCT
ACCCGAATTCATTCGGAAGAAGATGAGCGCCCAATCGGCCGTCTGCTGGTCGACGCATGCTACAGCCCTG
TGGAGCGTATTGCCTACAATGTTGAAGCAGCGCGTGTAGAACAGCGTACCGACCTGGACAAGCTGGTCAT
CGAAATGGAAACCAACGGCACAATCGATCCTGAAGAGGCGATTCGTCGTGCGGCAACCATTCTGGCTGAA
CAACTGGAAGCTTTCGTTGACTTACGTGATGTACGTCAGCCTGAAGTGAAAGAAGAGAAACCAGAGGCGG
CCGCAGCAAGCACCGAAGAAAAATGGGCACGTCTGGCACGTCGTATTGCAGGCGCAGGCGGTGTTACCCT
GGATGGTTTTGGTTGAGGATCCTCTACGCCGGACGCACTCGGTTCCAAAAAAAAAAAAAAAGACGCTGAA
AAGCGTCTTTTTTTTTTTTGGTCCCCACTGGAGCACCTCAAAAACACCATCATACACTAAATCAGTAAGT
T
Features (pLannotate 1.2.2; 19 found; start..end, strand, type, name):
    133..235     +  promoter       cat promoter: promoter of the E. coli cat gene encoding chloramphenicol acetyltransferase
    236..895     +  CDS            CmR: chloramphenicol acetyltransferase; cat; confers resistance to chloramphenicol
   1194..1268    -  CDS            YPB2_ECOLX (fragment): Protein predicted: Swiss-Prot protein existence level 4. From Escherichia coli.
   1282..1746    -  CDS            ASF1B (fragment): ASF1B_HUMAN - Experimental evidence at protein level: Swiss-Prot protein existence level 1. Histone chaperone that facilitates histone deposition and histone exchange and removal during nucleosome assembly and disassembly. Cooperates with chromatin assembly factor 1 (CAF-1) to promote replication-dependent chromatin assembly. Does not participate in replication-independent nucleosome deposition which is mediated by ASF1A and HIRA. Required for spermatogenesis. From Homo sapiens (Human).
   1756..2466    -  CDS            λ repressor: phage λ repressor; cI
   2503..2532    -  promoter       PLtetO-1 promoter (fragment): modified phage lambda PL promoter with tet operator sites (Lutz and Bujard, 1997)
   2749..2769    +  promoter       lac UV5 promoter (fragment): E. coli lac promoter with an "up" mutation
   2802..3518    +  CDS            EGFP: EGFP is a basic (constitutively fluorescent) green fluorescent protein published in 1996, derived from Aequorea victoria. It is reported to be a rapidly-maturing weak dimer with moderate acid sensitivity.
   3544..4353    +  CDS            KanR: aminoglycoside phosphotransferase; aph(3')-Ia; confers resistance to kanamycin in bacteria or G418 (Geneticin®) in eukaryotes
   4369..4426    -  promoter       AmpR promoter (fragment): bla
   4452..4905    -  rep_origin     f1 ori (sequence partly withheld): f1 bacteriophage origin of replication; arrow indicates direction of (+) strand synthesis
   4972..4999    -  terminator     T7Te terminator: phage T7 early transcription terminator
   5069..5614    +  rep_origin     p15A ori: Plasmids containing the medium-copy-number p15A origin of replication can be propagated in E. coli cells that contain a second plasmid with the ColE1 origin.
   5702..5742    +  rep_origin     RSF ori (fragment): Plasmids containing the RSF 1030 origin of replication can be propagated in E. coli cells that contain additional plasmids with compatible origins.
   5854..5884    +  promoter       lac UV5 promoter: E. coli lac promoter with an "up" mutation
   5892..5908    +  protein_bind   lac operator: The lac repressor binds to the lac operator to inhibit transcription in E. coli. This inhibition can be relieved by adding lactose or isopropyl-β-D-thiogalactopyranoside (IPTG). lac repressor encoded by lacI
   5928..5952    +  CDS            lacZα (fragment): LacZα fragment of β-galactosidase; lacZ fragment
   5978..6721    +  CDS            rpoA (fragment): RPOA_ECO24 - Experimental evidence at protein level: Swiss-Prot protein existence level 1. DNA-dependent RNA polymerase catalyzes the transcription of DNA into RNA using the four ribonucleoside triphosphates as substrates. From Escherichia coli O139:H28 (strain E24377A / ETEC).
   6890..12      -  mobile_element IS1 (fragment) (across the origin): prokaryotic transposable element IS1
