[The description below was written by a language model from this plasmid's Addgene catalogue record and pLannotate feature annotations shown in this document.]
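Description:
VN1316 pB2Hws_v30_pLWeakRBS_TIR371_cI-Asf1B+rpoA-IP4_Ddcm_eGFP-wcKanR is a single-plasmid quantitative bacterial two-hybrid (qB2H) construct built on a pAC backbone for use in E. coli. It replicates from a p15A origin (listed as low copy) and is maintained by chloramphenicol selection through a cat promoter-driven CmR gene. An f1 origin and a T7Te terminator are also annotated. The record indicates that it is grown in a dedicated host strain supplied separately.

The plasmid carries both hybrid partners and the reporter. On one strand, a PLtetO-1-type promoter drives the phage λ cI repressor fused at its C-terminus to human ASF1B, a histone chaperone; the annotated fragment is roughly the size of the 483 bp insert. On the other strand, an lpp+lacUV5 promoter with a lac operator drives a fragment of the E. coli RNA polymerase α subunit (rpoA) fused upstream of IP4, a 93 bp synthetic insert that the feature table does not annotate separately. The catalogue lists the tag on this insert as "cI_E34P-rpoA", whereas the plasmid name and feature map place cI on ASF1B and rpoA on IP4.

In this type of assay, DNA-bound cI recruits RNA polymerase through the bait-prey interaction and activates a weak reporter promoter. Here a partial lacUV5 promoter lies upstream of EGFP followed by KanR, which fits that design. Fluorescence therefore gives a quantitative readout, and the record notes that kanamycin resistance depends on interaction strength. The meaning of name elements such as the weak RBS, TIR371 and Ddcm is not explained in the record. The ASF1B-IP4 pair serves to measure protein-protein interaction strength.
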