Addgene plasmid #235113: VN1316 pB2Hws_v30_pLWeakRBS_TIR371_cI-Asf1B+rpoA-IP4_Ddcm_eGFP-wcKanR
Purpose: Quantitative bacterial two-hybrid (qB2H). Expresses Asf1B and IP4.
Depositing lab: Oscar Ramos. Depositing organization: Commissariat Energie Atomique (CEA), Saclay. Publication: Optimized Quantitative Bacterial Two-Hybrid (qB2H) for Protein-Protein Interaction Assessment. Guyot A, Maillard E, Ferreira-Pinto K, Plancon-Arnould L, Nadaradjane AA, Guerois R, Ochsenbein F, Martin L, Ramos OHP. Comput Struct Biotechnol J. 2026 May 25;35(1):0098. doi: 10.34133/csbj.0098. eCollection 2026. PubMed 42199375.
Backbone
  Vector backbone: pAC
  Backbone size w/o insert (bp): 6375
  Vector type: Bacterial Expression, Synthetic Biology ; Quantitative bacterial two-hybrid (qB2H)
Growth in bacteria
  Bacterial resistance: Chloramphenicol, 25 μg/mL
  Growth temperature: 37°C
  Growth strain: SB39 (Addgene #235121)
  Growth instructions: Resistant to kanamycin (dependent on the interaction strength)
  Copy number: Low Copy
Gene/Insert 1
  Gene/Insert name: Asf1B (alt names: Anti-silencing function protein 1 homolog B; CCG1-interacting factor A-II)
  Species: H. sapiens (human)
  Insert size (bp): 483
  Entrez Gene: ASF1B (a.k.a. CIA-II)
  Promoter: LtetO
  Cloning method: Restriction Enzyme; 5′ cloning site Acc65I (not destroyed); 3′ cloning site SacI (not destroyed)
  Sequencing primers: 5′ GATCAGGGATAGCGGTCAGG; 3′ TCCCCGTGGAGGTAATAATTGAC
Gene/Insert 2
  Gene/Insert name: IP4
  Species: Synthetic
  Insert size (bp): 93
  Promoter: lpp+lacUV5
  Tag / fusion protein: cI_E34P-rpoA (N terminal on insert)
  Cloning method: Restriction Enzyme; 5′ cloning site NotI (not destroyed); 3′ cloning site BamHI (not destroyed)
  Sequencing primers: 5′ GAACAGCGTACCGACCTGGAC; 3′ AAGTTGGCCCAGGGCT
Terms and licenses: Academic/Nonprofit Terms; Industry Terms: Not Available to Industry
Depositor comments: Please note that this plasmid may require a unique bacterial strain, so make sure to confirm that you can also obtain the appropriate growth strain. Please contact us or contact our distributors if you have any questions. Please visit https://doi.org/10.1101/2025.10.29.680610 for bioRxiv preprint.
How to cite: VN1316 pB2Hws_v30_pLWeakRBS_TIR371_cI-Asf1B+rpoA-IP4_Ddcm_eGFP-wcKanR was a gift from Oscar Ramos (Addgene plasmid # 235113 ; http://n2t.net/addgene:235113 ; RRID:Addgene_235113)
