>Addgene plasmid #235113 | VN1316 pB2Hws_v30_pLWeakRBS_TIR371_cI-Asf1B+rpoA-IP4_Ddcm_eGFP-wcKanR | depositor partial sequence | sequence record 462576 | cI_E34P-Asf1B
ATGAGCACAAAAAAGAAACCATTAACACAAGAGCAGCTTGAGGACGCACGTCGCCTTAAAGCAATTTATG
AAAAAAAGAAAAATGAACTTGGCTTATCCCAGCCGTCTGTCGCAGACAAGATGGGGATGGGGCAGTCAGG
CGTTGGTGCTTTATTTAATGGCATCAATGCATTAAATGCTTATAACGCCGCATTGCTTGCAAAAATTCTC
AAAGTTAGCGTTGAAGAATTTAGCCCTTCAATCGCCAGAGAAATCTACGAGATGTATGAAGCGGTTAGTA
TGCAGCCGTCACTTAGAAGTGAGTATGAGTACCCTGTTTTTTCTCATGTTCAGGCAGGGATGTTCTCACC
TGAGCTTAGAACCTTTACCAAAGGTGATGCGGAGAGATGGGTAAGCACAACCAAAAAAGCCAGTGATTCT
GCATTCTGGCTTGAGGTTGAAGGTAATTCCATGACCGCACCAACAGGCTCCAAGCCAAGCTTTCCTGACG
GAATGTTAATTCTCGTTGACCCTGAGCAGGCTGTTGAGCCAGGTGATTTCTGCATAGCCAGACTTGGGGG
TGATGAGTTTACCTTCAAGAAACTGATCAGGGATAGCGGTCAGGTGTTTTTACAACCACTAAACCCACAG
TACCCAATGATCCCATGCAATGAGAGTTGTTCCGTTGTGGGGAAAGTTATCGCTAGTCAGTGGCCTGAAG
AGACGTTTGGCGGTACCGCAATGGCGAAAGTCTCGGTGCTGAATGTGGCAGTGCTGGAAAATCCGTCCCC
GTTCCATAGCCCGTTCCGCTTTGAAATCTCGTTTGAATGTTCCGAAGCGCTGGCCGATGACCTGGAATGG
AAAATTATCTATGTGGGCAGCGCGGAATCTGAAGAATTTGATCAGATCCTGGACTCAGTCCTGGTGGGCC
CGGTCCCGGCAGGTCGTCATATGTTTGTTTTCCAAGCAGATGCTCCGAACCCGTCGCTGATTCCGGAAAC
CGACGCAGTTGGTGTCACGGTGGTTCTGATTACCTGCACGTATCACGGCCAGGAATTCATCCGCGTGGGT
TATTACGTTAACAATGAATACCTGAACCCGGAACTGCGTGAAAATCCGCCGATGAAACCGGATTTTAGTC
AGCTGCAACGCAACATTCTGGCATCCAATCCGCGTGTTACCCGCTTCCATATCAATTGGGATAACTGA
