>Addgene plasmid #235113 | VN1316 pB2Hws_v30_pLWeakRBS_TIR371_cI-Asf1B+rpoA-IP4_Ddcm_eGFP-wcKanR | depositor partial sequence | sequence record 462577 | RpoA-IP4
ATGCAGGGTTCTGTGACAGAGTTTCTAAAACCGCGCCTGGTTGATATCGAGCAAGTGAGTTCGACGCACG
CCAAGGTGACCCTTGAGCCTTTAGAGCGTGGCTTTGGCCATACTCTGGGTAACGCACTGCGCCGTATTCT
GCTCTCATCGATGCCGGGTTGCGCGGTGACCGAGGTTGAGATTGATGGTGTACTACATGAGTACAGCACC
AAAGAAGGCGTTCAGGAAGATATCCTGGAAATCCTGCTCAACCTGAAAGGGCTGGCGGTGAGAGTTCAGG
GCAAAGATGAAGTTATTCTTACCTTGAATAAATCTGGCATTGGCCCTGTGACTGCAGCCGATATCACCCA
CGACGGTGATGTCGAAATCGTCAAGCCGCAGCACGTGATCTGCCACCTGACCGATGAGAACGCGTCTATT
AGCATGCGTATCAAAGTTCAGCGCGGTCGTGGTTATGTGCCGGCTTCTACCCGAATTCATTCGGAAGAAG
ATGAGCGCCCAATCGGCCGTCTGCTGGTCGACGCATGCTACAGCCCTGTGGAGCGTATTGCCTACAATGT
TGAAGCAGCGCGTGTAGAACAGCGTACCGACCTGGACAAGCTGGTCATCGAAATGGAAACCAACGGCACA
ATCGATCCTGAAGAGGCGATTCGTCGTGCGGCAACCATTCTGGCTGAACAACTGGAAGCTTTCGTTGACT
TACGTGATGTACGTCAGCCTGAAGTGAAAGAAGAGAAACCAGAGGCGGCCGCAGCAAGCACCGAAGAAAA
ATGGGCACGTCTGGCACGTCGTATTGCAGGCGCAGGCGGTGTTACCCTGGATGGTTTTGGTTGA
